>Addgene plasmid #91176 | pTC102 | addgene full sequence | sequence record 182626 | Addgene NGS Result
CATGTGAGCAAAAGGCCAGCAAAAGGCCAGGAACCGTAAAAAGGCCGCGTTGCTGGCGTTTTTCCATAGG
CTCCGCCCCCCTGACGAGCATCACAAAAATCGACGCTCAAGTCAGAGGTGGCGAAACCCGACAGGACTAT
AAAGATACCAGGCGTTTCCCCCTGGAAGCTCCCTCGTGCGCTCTCCTGTTCCGACCCTGCCGCTTACCGG
ATACCTGTCCGCCTTTCTCCCTTCGGGAAGCGTGGCGCTTTCTCATAGCTCACGCTGTAGGTATCTCAGT
TCGGTGTAGGTCGTTCGCTCCAAGCTGGGCTGTGTGCACGAACCCCCCGTTCAGCCCGACCGCTGCGCCT
TATCCGGTAACTATCGTCTTGAGTCCAACCCGGTAAGACACGACTTATCGCCACTGGCAGCAGCCACTGG
TAACAGGATTAGCAGAGCGAGGTATGTAGGCGGTGCTACAGAGTTCTTGAAGTGGTGGCCTAACTACGGC
TACACTAGAAGAACAGTATTTGGTATCTGCGCTCTGCTGAAGCCAGTTACCTTCGGAAGAAGAGTTGGTA
GCTCTTGATCCGGCAAACAAACCACCGCTGGTAGCGGTGGTTTTTTTGTTTGCAAGCAGCAGATTACGCG
CAGAAAAAAAGGATCTCAAGAAGATCCTTTGATCTTTTCTACGGGGTCTGACGCTCAGTGGAACGAAAAC
TCACGTTAAGGGATTTTGGTCATGAGATTATCAAAAAGGATCTTCACCTAGATCCTTTTAAATTAAAAAT
GAAGTTTTAAATCAATCTAAAGTATATATGTGTAACATTGGTCTAGTGATTAGAAAAACTCATCGAGCAT
CAAATGAAACTGCAATTTATTCATATCAGGATTATCAATACCATATTTTTGAAAAAGCCGTTTCTGTAAT
GAAGGAGAAAACTCACCGAGGCAGTTCCATAGGATGGCAAGATCCTGGTATCGGTCTGCGATTCCGACTC
GTCCAACATCAATACAACCTATTAATTTCCCCTCGTCAAAAATAAGGTTATCAAGTGAGAAATCACCATG
AGTGACGACTGAATCCGGTGAGAATGGCAAAAGTTTATGCATTTCTTTCCAGACTTGTTCAACAGGCCAG
CCATTACGCTCGTCATCAAAATCACTCGCATCAACCAAACCGTTATTCATTCGTGATTGCGCCTGAGCGA
GCCGAAATACGCGATCGCTGTTAAAAGGACAATTACAAACAGGAATCGAATGCAACCGGCGCAGGAACAC
TGCCAGCGCATCAACAATATTTTCACCTGAATCAGGATATTCTTCTAATACCTGGAATGCTGTTTTCCCT
GGGATCGCAGTGGTGAGTAACCATGCATCATCAGGAGTACGGATAAAATGCTTGATGGTCGGAAGAGGCA
TAAATTCCGTCAGCCAGTTTAGTCTGACCATCTCATCTGTAACATCATTGGCAACGCTACCTTTGCCATG
TTTCAGAAACAACTCTGGCGCATCGGGCTTCCCATACAATCGGTAGATTGTCGCACCTGATTGCCCGACA
TTATCGCGAGCCCATTTATACCCATATAAATCAGCATCCATGTTGGAATTTAATCGCGGCCTTGAGCAAG
ACGTTTCCCGTTGAATATGGCTCATAACACCCCTTGTATTACTGTTTATGTAAGCAGACAGTTTTATTGT
TCATGATGATATATTTTTATCTTGTGCAATGTAACATCAGAGATTTTGAGACACAACGTGGCTTTGTTGA
ATAAATCGAACTTTTGCTGAGTTGAAGGATCAGATCACGCATCTTCCCGACAACGCAGACCGTTCCGTGG
CAAAGCAAAAGTTCAAAATCACCAACTGGTCCACCTACAACAAAGCTCTCATCAACCGTGGCTCCCTCAC
TTTCTGGCTGGATGATGGGGCGATTCAGGCGATCCCCATCCAACAGCCCGCCGTCGAGCGGGCTTTTTTA
TCCCCGGAAGCCTGTGGATAGAGGGTAGTTATCCACGTGAAACCGCTAATGCCCCGCAAAGCCTTGATTC
ACGGGGCTTTCCGGCCCGCTCCAAAAACTATCCACGTGAAATCGCTAATCAGGGTACGTGAAATCGCTAA
TCGGAGTACGTGAAATCGCTAATAAGGTCACGTGAAATCGCTAATCAAAAAGGCACGTGAGAACGCTAAT
AGCCCTTTCAGATCAACAGCTTGCAAACACCCCTCGCTCCGGCAAGTAGTTACAGCAAGTAGTATGTTCA
ATTAGCTTTTCAATTATGAATATATATATCAATTATTGGTCGCCCTTGGCTTGTGGACAATGCGCTACGC
GCACCGGCTCCGCCCGTGGACAACCGCAAGCGGTTGCCCACCGTCGAGCGCCTTTGCCCACAACCCGGCG
GCCGGCCGCAACAGATCGTTTTATAAATTTTTTTTTTTGAAAAAGAAAAAGCCCGAAAGGCGGCAACCTC
TCGGGCTTCTGGATTTCCGATCCCCGGAATTAGATCCGTTTAAACTACGTAAGATCCTGGCAGGATATAT
TGTGGTGTAAACGTGTACGCGTTGCATGCCGGTCGATCTAGTAACATAGATGACACCGCGCGCGATAATT
TATCCTAGTTTGCGCGCTATATTTTGTTTTCTATCGCGTATTAAATGTATAATTGCGGGACTCTAATCAT
AAAAACCCATCTCATAAATAACGTCATGCATTACATGTTAATTATTACATGCTTAACGTAATTCAACAGA
AATTATATGATAATCATCGCAAGACCGGCAACAGGATTCAATCTTAAGAAACTTTATTGCCAAATGTTTG
AACGATCGGGGAAATTCGGGGGATCAGCTTGTGATCATGTTACATCACCTCCAAGATCCCGGACGAGTGC
TGGGGCGTCGGTTTCCACTATCGGCGAGTACTTCTACACAGCCATCGGTCCAGACGGCCGCGCTTCTGCG
GGCGATTTGTGTACGCCCGACAGTCCCGGCTCCGGATCGGACGATTGCGTCGCATCGACCCTGCGCCCAA
GCTGCATCATCGAAATTGCCGTCAACCAAGCTCTGATAGAGTTGGTCAAGACCAATGCGGAGCATATACG
CCCGGAGCCGCGGCGATCCTGCAAGCTCCGGATGCCTCCGCTCGAAGTAGCGCGTCTGCTGCTCCATACA
AGCCAACCACGGCCTCCAGAAGAAGATGTTGGCGACCTCGTATTGGGAATCCCCGAACATCGCCTCGCTC
CAGTCAATGACCGCTGTTATGCGGCCATTGTCCGTCAGGACATTGTTGGAGCCGAAATCCGCGTGCACGA
GGTGCCGGACTTCGGGGCAGTCCTCGGCCCAAAGCATCAGCTCATCGAGAGCCTGCGCGACGGACGCACT
GACGGTGTCGTCCATCACAGTTTGCCAGTGATACACATGGGGATCAGCAATCGCGCATATGAAATCACGC
CATGTAGTGTATTGACCGATTCCTTGCGGTCCGAATGGGCCGAACCCGCTCGTCTGGCTAAGATCGGCCG
CAGCGATCGCATCCATGGCCTCCGCGACCGGCTGCAGAACAGCGGGCAGTTCGGTTTCAGGCAGGTCTTG
CAACGTGACACCCTGTGCACGGCGGGAGATGCAATAGGTCAGGCTCTCGCTGAATTCCCCAATGTCAAGC
ACTTCCGGAATCGGGAGCGCGGCCGATGCAAAGTGCCGATAAACATAACGATCTTTGTAGAAACCATCGG
CGCAGCTATTTACCCGCAGGACATATCCACGCCCTCCTACATCGAAGCTGAAAGCACGAGATTCTTCGCC
CTCCGAGAGCTGCATCAGGTCGGACACGCTGTCGAACTTTTCGATCAGAAACTTCTCGACAGACGTCGCG
GTGAGTTCAGGCTTTTTCATATCTCATTGCCCCCCGGGATCTTGCAGGTCGAGATCCTCTAGCGGATCCG
GTGCAGATTATTTGGATTGAGAGTGAATATGAGACTCTAATTGGATACCGAGGGGAATTTATGGAACGTC
AGTGGAGCATTTTTGACAAGAAATATTTGCTAGCTGATAGTGACCTTAGGCGACTTTTGAACGCGCAATA
ATGGTTTCTGACGTATGTGCTTAGCTCATTAAACTCCAGAAACCCGCGGCTGAGTGGCTCCTTCAACGTT
GCGGTTCTGTCAGTTCCAAACGTAAAACGGCTTGTCCCGCGTCATCGGCGGGGGTCATAACGTGACTCCC
TTAATTCTCCGCTCATGATCGGCGCGCCAGATTTGCCTTTTCAATTTCAGAAAGAATGCTAACCCACAGA
TGGTTAGAGAGGCTTACGCAGCAGGTATCATCAAGACGATCTACCCGAGCAATAATCTCCAGGAAATCAA
ATACCTTCCCAAGAAGGTTAAAGATGCAGTCAAAAGATTCAGGACTAACTGCATCAAGAACACAGAGAAA
GATATATTTCTCAAGATCAGAAGTACTATTCCAGTATGGACGATTCAAGGCTTGCTTCACAAACCAAGGC
AAGTAATAGAGATTGGAGTCTCTAAAAAGGTAGTTCCCACTGAATCAAAGGCCATGGAGTCAAAGATTCA
AATAGAGGACCTAACAGAACTCGCCGTAAAGACTGGCGAACAGTTCATACAGAGTCTCTTACGACTCAAT
GACAAGAAGAAAATCTTCGTCAACATGGTGGAGCACGACACACTTGTCTACTCCAAAAATATCAAAGATA
CAGTCTCAGAAGACCAAAGGGCAATTGAGACTTTTCAACAAAGGGTAATATCCGGAAACCTCCTCGGATT
CCATTGCCCAGCTATCTGTCACTTTATTGTGAAGATAGTGGAAAAGGAAGGTGGCTCCTACAAATGCCAT
CATTGCGATAAAGGAAAGGCCATCGTTGAAGATGCCTCTGCCGACAGTGGTCCCAAAGATGGACCCCCAC
CCACGAGGAGCATCGTGGAAAAAGAAGACGTTCCAACCACGTCTTCAAAGCAAGTGGATTGATGTGATAT
CTCCACTGACGTAAGGGATGACGCACAATCCCACTATCCTTCGCAAGACCCTTCCTCTATATAAGGAAGT
TCATTTCATTTGGAGAGAACACGGGGGACTCCTGCAGGAAAAATGGCTTCCTCCGATTATAAGGATCACG
ATGGCGACTACAAGGACCACGATATTGACTACAAAGACGATGACGATAAAATGGCTCCTAAGAAAAAGCG
CAAAGTCGGTATCCATGGCGTTCCCTCTAGAATGGTGGATCTACGCACGCTCGGCTACAGTCAGCAGCAG
CAAGAGAAGATCAAACCGAAGGTGCGTTCGACAGTGGCGCAGCACCACGAGGCACTGGTGGGCCATGGGT
TTACACACGCGCACATCGTTGCGCTCAGCCAACACCCGGCAGCGTTAGGGACCGTCGCTGTCACGTATCA
GCACATAATCACGGCGTTGCCAGAGGCGACACACGAAGACATCGTTGGCGTCGGCAAACAGTGGTCCGGC
GCACGCGCCCTGGAGGCCTTGCTCACGGATGCGGGGGAGTTGAGAGGTCCGCCGTTACAGTTGGACACAG
GCCAACTTGTGAAGATTGCAAAACGTGGCGGCGTGACCGCAATGGAGGCAGTGCATGCCAGCAGGAATGC
GTTAACAGGTGCCCCCCTGGAGACGTTATATTCCCCAGAACATCAGGTTAATGGCGTTTTTGATGTCATT
TTCGCGGTGGCTGAGATCAGCCACTTCTTCCCCGATAACGGAAACCGGCACACTGGCCATATCGGTGGTC
ATCATGCGCCAGCTTTCATCCCCGATATGCACCACCGGGTAAAGTTCACGGGAGACTTTATCTGACAGCA
GACGTGCACTGGCCAGGGGGATCACCATCCGTCGCCCGGGCGTGTCAATAATATCACTCTGTACATCCAC
AAACAGACGATAACGGCTCTCTCTTTTATAGGTGTAAACCTTAAACTGCATTTCACCAGCCCCTGTTCTC
GTCAGCAAAAGAGCCGTTCATTTCAATAAACCGGGCGACCTCAGCCATCCCTTCCTGATTTTCCGCTTTC
CAGCGTTCGGCACGCAGACGACGGGCTTCATTCTGCATGGTTGTGCTTACCAGACCGGAGATATTGACAT
CATATATGCCTTGAGCAACTGATAGCTGTCGCTGTCAACTGTCACTGTAATACGCTGCTTCATAGCATAC
CTCCTTTTGACATACTTCGGGTATACATATCAGTATATATTCTTATACCGCAAAAATCAGCGCGCAAATA
CGCATACTGTTATCTGGCTTCGTCTCCAACGACCACCTCGTCGCCTTGGCCTGCCTCGGCGGACGTCCTG
CCATGGATGCAGTGAAAAAGGGATTGCCGCACGCGCCGGAATTGATCAGAAGAGTCAATCGCCGTATTGG
CGAACGCACGTCCCATCGCGTTGCCGGATCCCAGCTGGTGAAGTCCGAGCTGGAAGAAAAAAAGAGCGAG
CTGCGCCACAAGCTCAAGTACGTGCCCCACGAGTACATCGAGCTGATCGAGATCGCCCGCAACAGCACCC
AAGACCGCATCCTGGAGATGAAAGTGATGGAGTTCTTCATGAAGGTGTACGGCTACCGCGGCAAGCACCT
GGGCGGCTCCCGCAAGCCCGATGGCGCCATCTACACCGTGGGCTCCCCCATCGACTATGGCGTCATTGTC
GACACCAAGGCCTACTCCGGCGGCTACAACTTACCCATCGGTCAGGCCGACGAGATGCAACGCTACGTGA
AGGAGAACCAGACCCGCAATAAGCACATTAATCCCAACGAGTGGTGGAAGGTGTACCCCTCCTCCGTGAC
CGAGTTCAAATTCCTGTTCGTGTCCGGCCACTTCAAGGGCAATTATAAGGCCCAACTGACCCGCCTGAAC
CGCAAGACCAACTGCAACGGCGCCGTGCTGTCCGTGGAGGAACTGCTGATCGGCGGCGAGATGATCAAGG
CTGGTACCCTGACCCTGGAAGAGGTGCGCCGCAAGTTCAACAATGGTGAAATCAATTTCAGGTCCGGAAG
CGGCGCCACGAACTTCTCTCTGTTAAAGCAAGCAGGTGACGTGGAAGAAAACCCAGGGCCCATGGACTAC
AAAGACCATGACGGTGATTATAAAGATCATGACATCGATTACAAGGATGACGATGACAAGATGGCCCCCA
AGAAGAAGAGGAAGGTGGGCATTCACGGGGTGCCGGCTAGCATGGTGGATCTACGCACGCTCGGCTACAG
TCAGCAGCAGCAAGAGAAGATCAAACCGAAGGTGCGTTCGACAGTGGCGCAGCACCACGAGGCACTGGTG
GGCCATGGGTTTACACACGCGCACATCGTTGCGCTCAGCCAACACCCGGCAGCGTTAGGGACCGTCGCTG
TCACGTATCAGCACATAATCACGGCGTTGCCAGAGGCGACACACGAAGACATCGTTGGCGTCGGCAAACA
GTGGTCCGGCGCACGCGCCCTGGAGGCCTTGCTCACGGATGCGGGGGAGTTGAGAGGTCCGCCGTTACAG
TTGGACACAGGCCAACTTGTGAAGATTGCAAAACGTGGCGGCGTGACCGCAATGGAGGCAGTGCATGCAT
CGCGCAATGCACTGACGGGTGCCCCCCTGGAGACCGGCGCCGCTACAGGGCGCGTCCCATTCGCCATTCA
GGCTGCGCAACTGTTGGGAAGGGCGATCGGTGCGGGCCTCTTCGCTATTACGCCAGCTGGCGAAAGGGGG
ATGTGCTGCAAGGCGATTAAGTTGGGTAACGCCAGGGTTTTCCCAGTCACGACGTTGTAAAACGACGGCC
AGTGAGCGCGCGTAATACGACTCACTATAGGGCGAATTGGGTACCGGGCCGCCCCTTGAGGTCCTCCAGC
TTTTGTTCCCTTTAGTGAGGGTTAATTGCGCGCTTGGCGTAATCATGGTCATAGCTGTTTCCTGTGTGAA
ATTGTTATCCGCTCACAATTCCACACAACATACGAGCCGGAAGCATAAAGTGTAAAGCCTGGGGTGCCTA
ATGAGTGAGCTAACTCACATTAATTGCGTTGCGCTCACTGCCCGCTTTCCACCGGTGGTCTCCAACGATC
ATCTGGTGGCACTCGCGTGCCTCGGCGGACGTCCTGCCATGGATGCAGTGAAAAAGGGATTGCCGCACGC
GCCGGAATTGATCAGAAGAGTCAATCGCCGTATTGGCGAACGCACGTCCCATCGCGTTGCCAGATCTCAA
CTAGTCAAAAGTGAACTGGAGGAGAAGAAATCTGAACTTCGTCATAAATTGAAATATGTGCCTCATGAAT
ATATTGAATTAATTGAAATTGCCAGAAATTCCACTCAGGATAGAATTCTTGAAATGAAGGTAATGGAATT
TTTTATGAAAGTTTATGGATATAGAGGTAAACATTTGGGTGGATCAAGGAAACCGGACGGAGCAATTTAT
ACTGTCGGATCTCCTATTGATTACGGTGTGATCGTGGATACTAAAGCTTATAGCGGAGGTTATAATCTGC
CAATTGGCCAAGCAGATGAAATGGAGCGATATGTCGAAGAAAATCAAACACGAGACAAACATCTCAACCC
TAATGAATGGTGGAAAGTCTATCCATCTTCTGTAACGGAATTTAAGTTTTTATTTGTGAGTGGTCACTTT
AAAGGAAACTACAAAGCTCAGCTTACACGATTAAATCATATCACTAATTGTAATGGAGCTGTTCTTAGTG
TAGAAGAGCTTTTAATTGGTGGAGAAATGATTAAAGCCGGCACATTAACCTTAGAGGAAGTGAGGCGGAA
ATTTAATAACGGCGAGATAAACTTTTAATAGCTCGAGATATGAAGATGAAGATGAAATATTTGGTGTGTC
AAATAAAAAGCTTGTGTGCTTAAGTTTGTGTTTTTTTCTTGGCTTGTTGTGTTATGAATTTGTGGCTTTT
TCTAATATTAAATGAATGTAAGATCACATTATAATGAATAAACAAATGTTTCTATAATCCATTGTGAATG
TTTTGTTGGATCTCTTCTGCAGCATATAACTACTGTATGTGCTATGGTATGGACTATGGAATATGATTAA
AGATAAGGAGCTCTGACAGGATATATTGGCGGGTAAACTAAGTCGCTGTATGTGTTTGTTTGATTTAAAT
Features (pLannotate 1.2.2; 30 found; start..end, strand, type, name):
     61..649     -  rep_origin     ori: high-copy-number ColE1/pMB1/pBR322/pUC origin of replication
    820..1635    -  CDS            KanR: aminoglycoside phosphotransferase; aph(3')-Ia; confers resistance to kanamycin in bacteria or G418 (Geneticin®) in eukaryotes
   1820..1921    +  CDS            TRA2_ECOLX (fragment): Protein predicted: Swiss-Prot protein existence level 4. Required for transposition of transposon Tn903. From Escherichia coli.
   1926..2361    +  rep_origin     pSa ori: origin of replication from bacterial plasmid pSa
   2508..2532    +  misc_feature   LB T-DNA repeat: left border repeat from nopaline C58 T-DNA
   2555..2807    -  terminator     NOS terminator: nopaline synthase terminator and poly(A) signal
   2860..3870    -  CDS            HygR: aminoglycoside phosphotransferase from E. coli; aph(4)-Ia; confers resistance to hygromycin
   3922..4105    -  promoter       NOS promoter: nopaline synthase promoter NOS promoter
   4716..5057    +  promoter       CaMV 35S promoter: strong constitutive promoter from cauliflower mosaic virus
   5137..5160    +  CDS            3xFLAG (fragment): three tandem FLAG® epitope tags
   5158..5619    +  CDS            avrXa10 (fragment): AVX10_XANOO - Experimental evidence at protein level: Swiss-Prot protein existence level 1. Avirulence protein. Induces the hypersensitive response (HR)in rice plants carrying the resistance gene Xa10. Activity depends on the presence of the core repeat domains; replacement with repeat domains from other proteins (AvrBs3 of X.euvesicatoria (AC P14727) or AvrXa7 of this organism) does not elicit the HR. Probably acts as a transcription factor in its host plant (rice) to induce plant resistance or disease. From Xanthomonas oryzae pv. oryzae.
   5629..5931    -  CDS            ccdB: CCDB_ECOLI - Also known as G, letB, letD. Experimental evidence at protein level: Swiss-Prot protein existence level 1. Toxic component of a type II toxin-antitoxin (TA) system, functioning in plasmid maintainence. Responsible for the post- segregational killing (PSK) of plasmid-free cells, also referred to as a plasmid addiction system. Half-life of over 2 hours. Cell killing by CcdB is accompanied by filamentation, defects in chromosome and plasmid segregation, defects in cell division, formation of anucleate cells, decreased DNA synthesis and plasmid loss. Interferes with the activity of DN
   5936..6094    -  CDS            ccdA (fragment): CCDA_ECO57 - Also known as H, letA. Experimental evidence at protein level: Swiss-Prot protein existence level 1. Antitoxin component of a type II toxin-antitoxin (TA) system which inhibits the post-segregational killing (PSK) of plasmid-free cells, also referred to as a plasmid addiction system. Binds to and blocks the activity of CcdB; will also remove bound CcdB protein from the CcdB-GyrA complex by forming a CcdA-CcdB complex, a process termed rejuvenation. Functions as a transcriptional corepressor for the ccdAB operon, repression also requires CcdB (By similarity). From Escherichia coli
   6185..6250    -  intron         PDK intron (fragment): pdk; modified pyruvate orthophosphate dikinase intron from Flaveria trinervia 3.0
   6255..6413    +  CDS            avrBs3 (fragment): AVRB3_XANEU - Experimental evidence at protein level: Swiss-Prot protein existence level 1. Avirulence protein. Acts as a transcription factor in C.annuum plants. In susceptible plants lacking the Bs3 resistance gene induces expression of a number of genes, including genes homologous to a family of auxin-induced genes, alpha-expansin genes, pectate lyase, anthocyanidin glucoside rhamnosyl transferase and at least one transcription factor, UPA20. Their expression leads to plant hypertrophy in mesophyll cells, probably mainly mediated by UPA20 (PubMed:17962565). In resistant plants induces the h
   6402..6989    +  CDS            fokIR (fragment): T2F1_PLAOK - Also known as rfoKI. Experimental evidence at protein level: Swiss-Prot protein existence level 1. Recognizes the double-stranded sequence 5'-GGATG-3'/3'-CATCC- 5' and cleaves respectively 14 bases after G-1 and 13 bases before C-1. From Planomicrobium okeanokoites (Planococcus okeanokoites) (Flavobacterium okeanokoites).
   7005..7054    +  CDS            P2A (fragment): 2A peptide from porcine teschovirus-1 polyprotein Eukaryotic ribosomes fail to insert a peptide bond between the Gly and Pro residues, yielding separate polypeptides.
   7065..7130    +  CDS            3xFLAG: three tandem FLAG® epitope tags, followed by an enterokinase cleavage site
   7128..7589    +  CDS            avrXa10 (fragment): AVX10_XANOO - Experimental evidence at protein level: Swiss-Prot protein existence level 1. Avirulence protein. Induces the hypersensitive response (HR)in rice plants carrying the resistance gene Xa10. Activity depends on the presence of the core repeat domains; replacement with repeat domains from other proteins (AvrBs3 of X.euvesicatoria (AC P14727) or AvrXa7 of this organism) does not elicit the HR. Probably acts as a transcription factor in its host plant (rice) to induce plant resistance or disease. From Xanthomonas oryzae pv. oryzae.
   7597..7615    -  rep_origin     f1 ori (fragment): f1 bacteriophage origin of replication; arrow indicates direction of (+) strand synthesis
   7620..7775    -  CDS            lacZα (fragment): LacZα fragment of β-galactosidase; lacZ fragment
   7783..7801    +  promoter       T7 promoter: promoter for bacteriophage T7 RNA polymerase
   7849..7867    -  promoter       T3 promoter: promoter for bacteriophage T3 RNA polymerase
   7912..7928    -  protein_bind   lac operator: The lac repressor binds to the lac operator to inhibit transcription in E. coli. This inhibition can be relieved by adding lactose or isopropyl-β-D-thiogalactopyranoside (IPTG). lac repressor encoded by lacI
   7936..7966    -  promoter       lac promoter: promoter for the E. coli lac operon
   7981..8002    -  protein_bind   CAP binding site: CAP binding activates transcription in the presence of cAMP. E. coli catabolite activator protein
   8041..8199    +  CDS            avrBs3 (fragment): AVRB3_XANEU - Experimental evidence at protein level: Swiss-Prot protein existence level 1. Avirulence protein. Acts as a transcription factor in C.annuum plants. In susceptible plants lacking the Bs3 resistance gene induces expression of a number of genes, including genes homologous to a family of auxin-induced genes, alpha-expansin genes, pectate lyase, anthocyanidin glucoside rhamnosyl transferase and at least one transcription factor, UPA20. Their expression leads to plant hypertrophy in mesophyll cells, probably mainly mediated by UPA20 (PubMed:17962565). In resistant plants induces the h
   8188..8775    +  CDS            FokI cleavage domain: nonspecific DNA cleavage domain of the FokI endonuclease (Li et al., 1992) must dimerize to be catalytically active
   8789..9037    +  terminator     HSP terminator: efficient transcription terminator from the Arabidopsis thaliana heat shock protein 18.2 gene (Nagaya et al., 2010)
   9044..9068    +  misc_feature   RB T-DNA repeat: right border repeat from nopaline C58 T-DNA
