[The description below was written by a language model from this plasmid's Addgene catalogue record and pLannotate feature annotations shown in this document.]
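Description:
pTC102 is a plant T-DNA binary vector of about 9.1 kb for expressing a pair of TALENs. It is a derivative of pDIRECT_37J in which the translation initiation sequence has been optimized for dicots. In E. coli it replicates from a high-copy ColE1/pUC-type origin and is selected with kanamycin (KanR, aph(3')-Ia). A pSa origin is also annotated, which in binary vectors of this type supports maintenance in Agrobacterium. Because the plasmid carries the toxic ccdB gene, it is propagated in a ccdB-tolerant strain.

Between the nopaline-type left and right T-DNA borders sit two units. Next to the left border is a plant selection cassette, with a hygromycin resistance gene driven by the NOS promoter and ended by the NOS terminator. The second unit is a single transcription unit driven by the CaMV 35S promoter and terminated by the Arabidopsis HSP 18.2 terminator. It encodes two TALEN scaffolds joined by a P2A peptide, so that one transcript yields two separate nuclease monomers. Each scaffold has a FLAG-type epitope tag, an N-terminal TAL effector segment (annotated by homology to AvrXa10), a C-terminal TAL effector segment (AvrBs3-like) and a FokI cleavage domain, which must dimerize to cut DNA.

In place of the DNA-binding repeat arrays, the first scaffold holds a ccdB/partial ccdA cassette and the second a lacZα cassette with its lac promoter. These appear to be placeholders for user-supplied repeat arrays, giving negative selection and blue/white screening respectively, although the record does not describe the assembly scheme. The construct therefore appears to be an unprogrammed recipient vector for building target-specific TALEN pairs for genome engineering in dicot plants.
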