Addgene plasmid #91176: pTC102
Purpose: a derivative of pDIRECT_37J with translation initiation sequence optimized for dicots
Depositing lab: Daniel Voytas. Depositing organization: University of Minnesota. Publication: A multi-purpose toolkit to enable advanced genome engineering in plants. Cermak T, Curtin SJ, Gil-Humanes J, Cegan R, Kono TJY, Konecna E, Belanto JJ, Starker CG, Mathre JW, Greenstein RL, Voytas DF. Plant Cell. 2017 May 18. pii: tpc.00922.2016. doi: 10.1105/tpc.16.00922. PubMed 28522548.
Backbone
  Vector backbone: pDIRECT_37J
  Vector type: TALEN
Growth in bacteria
  Bacterial resistance: Kanamycin, 50 μg/mL
  Growth temperature: 37°C
  Growth strain: ccdB Survival
  Copy number: High Copy
Gene/Insert
  Gene/Insert name: Engineering Reagent: 35S:TALEN
  Species: Synthetic
  Cloning method: Gibson Cloning
  Sequencing primers: 5′ unknown
Terms and licenses: Academic/Nonprofit Terms; Industry Terms: Not Available to Industry
How to cite: pTC102 was a gift from Daniel Voytas (Addgene plasmid # 91176 ; http://n2t.net/addgene:91176 ; RRID:Addgene_91176)
